>Addgene plasmid #18899 | LexA-Fus3 | addgene partial sequence | sequence record 24776 | pHyblex-for
NNNGGCGGATNTGCCAAGAGAATTGTATACAATATATCCAGTGACTTCCAGNTTGAAGTCGTTACTGGGA
GAGGGTGCATACGGTGTGGTATGTTCTGCAACGCATAAGCCCACGGGAGAAATCGTGGCAATAAAAAAGA
TCGAACCATTTGATAAGCCTTTGTTCGCATTACGTACGCTGCGTGAAATAAAGATCCTGAAGCACTTCAA
GCACGAAAATATCATAACAATCTTCAACATTCAACGCCCTGACTCGTTCGAAAACTTCAATGAGGTCTAC
ATAATTCAAGAGCTAATGCAGACAGATTTACACCGTGTAATCTCCACCCAGATGCTGAGTGACGATCATA
TACAATATTTTATATACCAAACCTTGAGAGCAGTGAAAGTGCTGCATGGTTCGAACGTCATCCATCGTGA
TTTAAAGCCCTCCAACCTTCTCATAAACTCCAACTGTGACTTGAAAGTATGTGATTTCGGTTTAGCAAGA
ATCATTGACGAGTCAGCCGCGGACAATTCAGAGCCCACAGGTCAGCAAAGCGGCATGACCGAGTATGTGG
CCACACGTTGGTACAGGGCGCCAGAGGTGATGTTAACCTCTGCCAAATACTCAAGGGCCATGGACGTGTG
GTCCNGCGGATGTATTCTCGCTGAACTTTTCTTAAGACGGCCAATCTTCCCTGGCAGAGATTATCGCCAT
CAACTACTACTGATATTCGGTATCATCGGTACACCTCACTCAGATAATGATTTGCGGTGTATAGAGNCAC
CAGGNCTAGAGAGTACATAAGTCGCTNCCATGTACCTGCGCGCNCTGGAGAGAGTCCTCGGNCACCGNAG
NTNACTTACGGAGCTGTTTGCCTN
