[The description below was written by a language model from this plasmid's Addgene catalogue record.]
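Description:
LexA-Fus3 is a yeast expression plasmid built on the Lex202pl backbone, recorded as about 10.1 kb without the insert, and carrying the Saccharomyces cerevisiae FUS3 gene (YBL016W, also known as DAC2). It is propagated in E. coli under ampicillin selection; its bacterial copy number is listed as unknown. The record does not state the yeast selectable marker, the yeast replication origin, or the promoter driving expression, and no feature table is available to confirm them.

FUS3 encodes a cdc2/CDC28-related protein kinase, the MAP kinase of the budding yeast mating pheromone response pathway, which is needed for cells to arrest the mitotic cycle and proceed to conjugation. The insert was introduced by restriction enzyme cloning. The construct's name and the LexA-type backbone indicate that Fus3 is expressed as a fusion to the bacterial LexA DNA-binding protein, although the record does not list the fusion junction, tag orientation, or extent of the LexA portion.

LexA fusions of this kind generally serve as the "bait" in LexA-based yeast two-hybrid systems. The DNA-binding moiety tethers the protein of interest to LexA operator sites upstream of reporter genes, and interaction with a partner fused to an activation domain switches those reporters on. LexA-Fus3 would therefore suit the detection or mapping of Fus3 binding partners within the mating signalling pathway, or tests of transcriptional activity when Fus3 is recruited to a promoter. The catalogue entry itself does not state a specific intended application.
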