Addgene plasmid #18899: LexA-Fus3
Depositing lab: Elaine Elion. Depositing organization: Harvard Medical School. Publication: FUS3 encodes a cdc2+/CDC28-related kinase required for the transition from mitosis into conjugation. Elion EA, Grisafi PL, Fink GR. Cell. 1990 Feb 23. 60(4):649-64. 10.1016/0092-8674(90)90668-5 PubMed 2406028.
Backbone
  Vector backbone: Lex202pl
  Backbone size w/o insert (bp): 10100
  Vector type: Yeast Expression
Growth in bacteria
  Bacterial resistance: Ampicillin, 100 μg/mL
  Growth temperature: 37°C
  Growth strain: DH5alpha
  Copy number: Unknown
Gene/Insert
  Gene/Insert name: FUS3
  Species: S. cerevisiae (budding yeast)
  Entrez Gene: FUS3 (a.k.a. YBL016W, DAC2)
  Cloning method: Restriction Enzyme
  Sequencing primers: 5′ pHyblex-for
Terms and licenses: Academic/Nonprofit Terms; Industry Terms: Not Available to Industry
How to cite: LexA-Fus3 was a gift from Elaine Elion (Addgene plasmid # 18899 ; http://n2t.net/addgene:18899 ; RRID:Addgene_18899)
